>Addgene plasmid #133655 | ZJOM64 | addgene full sequence | sequence record 292149 | Addgene NGS Result
GAACGCGGCCGCCAGCTGAAGCCTATTGGATTGGCCCAATTGCTGCCAAATTTGGTGAATATGGTGGTGA
TGTCGCAATGTGGTTAAGTATGGCGTTCTCAGGTGTTGTATACCCTCCTTGTAGATACTTAGAGCTACGT
AAATTTGGTCGTTAATTGAAATGACATAAGTATATATTAAAACTACGGTGCAGCGGCAAACTTTAGTTTA
GATAATATTGGCAGGTAGATTCATGGTATGTTAAATTACGCTCAGGGAGGATATTTTTTTGTACACATTA
TCTTTTCACATGAAAATCTAAGCCTGGTGGACAATTGAAATCATCGAGTGATATACTGACACTTTGAACA
GTAGCACAAATCGTTTAATTTGCTGTCACGATCTAAGTTTTCTGTCAGCTGACTGTCCACCAATAAGATC
AGCGGATTCCAAAGGCGTCCTTCGAAAAAGCGATATCTCCCATCTTGGTTAGTAGCAAATAAAGGGAAGA
GAAAATAAGACACACTCAAGGATAAAATACTTCGCTTCTTCCAAGTATAAACACAGGAAAGAAAGATATA
CGAAGATTAGAATTTTTTTCATACTTTTTACAAAACATTTTTTTGTACTTAGGCACGCTAATTGCGTAAA
AATTAGCATAAACAGGAAATAAGATTATTTTGAAATGTATGTTATAATCCTCTTATTGAAAAATACATGA
GATGTAGGAGAAGAACTACCAGGAAAGAAGATATTTAACAGATCGAACGAAACGGAAAAGAACTAAGAGA
AAACAAATCTGGATTTGACTTTAAGAAAAAATTTATTTGCAAGTTTAACTCGTTCCCTGCTTTTCTATTT
GGCTTGAGACGATAATTGCATAATTGTCCAAATTGTCCATCATATAATGAAGAATTCGATGCGAAATATT
CCCTGTCACTTTCCTTTAGTCAACGTATTCTTCTCCCTGAAGAAACAGTATACTAACAATACTCACCCAT
TTCGATTTTGATGTTGCCATACAAATAGATAACAAGCACAATGCTTTCACTACGTCAATCTATAAGATTT
TTCAAGCCAGCCACAAGAACTTTGTGTAGCTCTAGATATCTGCTTCAGCAAAAACCCGTGGTGAAAACTG
CCCAAAACTTAGCAGAAGTTAATGGTCCAGAAACTTTGATTGGTCCTGGTGCTAAAGAGGGTACCGTTCC
AACAGACCTAGATCAAGAAACTGGTTTAGCTAGGTTAGAATTATTGGGTAAATTAGAGGGTATCGATGTT
TTCGACACCAAACCATTAGATTCGTCCAGGAAGGGTACCATGAAAGATCCGATCATCATTGAATCTTATG
ATGATTATCGTTATGTCGGTTGTACGGGTTCTCCCGCTGGTTCACATACTATTATGTGGTTAAAACCAAC
TGTTAACGAAGTCGCCAGATGCTGGGAATGTGGTTCTGTTTACAAACTAAACCCTGTTGGTGTTCCAAAT
GATGACCACCATCACGCTTCGTACGCTGCAGGTCGTGGGATTCCTGGGTTAATTAACATCGCTAGCATGG
TTTCCAAAGGTGAAGAGAACAATATGGCTGTCATCAAGCCCTTCATGAGATTCAAGGTGCACATGGAGGG
CTCCGTGAACGGCCACGAGTTCGAGATCGAGGGCGAGGGCGAGGGCAAGCCCTACGAGGGCACCCAGACC
GCCAAGCTGCAGGTGACCAAGGGCGGCCCCCTGCCCTTCGCCTGGGACATCCTGTCCCCCCAGTTCCAGT
ACGGCTCCAAGGTGTACGTGAAGCACCCCGCCGACATCCCCGACTACAAGAAGCTGTCCTTCCCCGAGGG
CTTCAAGTGGGAGAGAGTGATGAACTTCGAGGACGGCGGCGTGGTGACCGTGACCCAGGACTCCTCCCTG
CAGGACGGCACCTTCATCTACCACGTGAAGTTCATCGGCGTGAACTTCCCCTCCGACGGCCCCGTAATGC
AGAAGAAGACTCTGGGCTGGGAGCCCTCCACCGAGAGACTGTACCCCAGAGACGGCGTGCTGAAGGGCGA
GATCCACAAGGCGCTGAAGCTGAAGGGCGGCGGCCACTACCTGGTGGAGTTCAAGTCAATCTACATGGCC
AAGAAGCCCGTGAAGCTGCCCGGCTACTACTACGTGGACTCCAAGCTGGACATCACCTCCCACAACGAGG
ACTACACCGTGGTGGAGCAGTACGAGAGAGCCGAGGCCAGACACCACCTGTTCTTAATTCCAGTTCCAAC
GCGTGATCTTGAGAAGCCATTCAACGTCATCAAGCCCTTCATGAGATTCAAGGTGCACATGGAGGGCTCC
GTGAACGGCCACGAGTTCGAGATCGAGGGCGAGGGCGAGGGCAAGCCCTACGAGGGCACCCAGACCGCCA
AGCTGCAGGTGACCAAGGGCGGCCCCCTGCCCTTCGCCTGGGACATCCTGTCCCCCCAGTTCCAGTACGG
CTCCAAGGTGTACGTGAAGCACCCCGCCGACATCCCCGACTACAAGAAGCTGTCCTTCCCCGAGGGCTTC
AAGTGGGAGAGAGTGATGAACTTCGAGGACGGCGGCGTGGTGACCGTGACCCAGGACTCCTCCCTGCAGG
ACGGCACCTTCATCTACCACGTGAAGTTCATCGGCGTGAACTTCCCCTCCGACGGCCCCGTAATGCAGAA
GAAGACTCTGGGCTGGGAGCCCTCCACCGAGAGACTGTACCCCAGAGACGGCGTGCTGAAGGGCGAGATC
CACAAGGCGCTGAAGCTGAAGGGCGGCGGCCACTACCTGGTGGAGTTCAAGTCAATCTACATGGCCAAGA
AGCCCGTGAAGCTGCCCGGCTACTACTACGTGGACTCCAAGCTGGACATCACCTCCCACAACGAGGACTA
CACCGTGGTGGAGCAGTACGAGAGAGCCGAGGCCAGACACCACCTGTTCTTAATTGTCGTTCTGAACAGA
GCTGAGACTCCATTGCCATTGGATCCAACCGGTAAGGTCAAGGCTGAGCTGGATACTAGGCCTAGGTGAG
GCGCGCCACTTCTAAATAAGCGAATTTCTTATGATTTATGATTTTTATTATTAAATAAGTTATAAAAAAA
ATAAGTGTATACAAATTTTAAAGTGACTCTTAGGTTTTAAAACGAAAATTCTTATTCTTGAGTAACTCTT
TCCTGTAGGTCAGGTTGCTTTCTCAGGTATAGTATGAGGTCGCTCTTATTGACCACACCTCTACCGGCAG
ATCCGCTAGGGATAACAGGGTAATATCTGCAGGTCGACAACCCTTAATATAACTTCGTATAATGTATGCT
ATACGAAGTTATTAGGTCTAGAGCGGCCGCGGAACGATCATTCACTATATATATATCAATTTATATATAC
GTATGTGTAATTGAAGAAAGATACGTTTTTTCCTCTATTGAGAGGCCTGCTGGATGAATAGCTTTACCTT
TTCTAAATCCTTGATACCATCAGTCTCTACTCCTCCACTTACATCGACACCGATCGCATTTGGTAACATA
TTAATGGCAACAGAAACGTTATCAGGATTCAATCCACCAGCGATAATGAATTTTATCTCGGGATGACTTG
CAGACCAACTGGAAATTGCACTCCAATTCAATTTCTCACCAGTGCCACCTTCACCAGAATCGAACAACGT
CAGCACATTGTCTACGTGTTCATACAGGTCCAGTAGTAATTCACAATCCTGTGGGAACTGGAACCTCTTA
ATGATTGGAATTGAAGATGGGATCAAAGATCTGTATTCTTTAATATCTTCATCTCCATGTAATTGTATCA
CATCTAGATTATATTCGTGGTACAGTTGAAGGACATCATCAACGGACTGATTTCTAAACACCCCGACTAG
TTTAGTACCTTTCACGTTCTCTTGTTGGTGAACTGCAGTTGAAATACCTTTCGCAACAGATGAGTCAATG
GTTCTTTTCCTACCGGGAACACAAATGATACCTAAGTAATCAGCACCATCATCCACAGCAGTCTTTGCAG
CTTCAACGGTTTGCAAACCACACACTTTAACGAGCATCACAGTAGATTTCGCAAGAGGGTAGCTCGCTCA
GAGTACCCAAGTAAATGATTAGTAAACTGATGTTTGATAGTTCAATTTTTCAATGAAATAACCTTATATT
AAAATTGATATTACTATTATACAAAAATAAAGAATAAAGGATTTGAGTTTATACATAAAATACCATTATT
ATTTGTTCAGTGAGAGATACTGGGGTATATGGGATGTGTGTAGTGATACCATGCAATCATGTATCAAACA
TGGGCCCGGTACCGAGCTCTCGAGAACCCTTAATATAACTTCGTATAATGTATGCTATACGAAGTTATTA
GGTGATATCAGATCCACTAGTGGCCTATGCGGCCGCGGATCTGCCGGTCTCCCTATAGTGAGTCGTATTA
ATTTCGATAAGCCAGGTTAACCTGCATTAATGAATCGGCCAACGCGCGGGGAGAGGCGGTTTGCGTATTG
GGCGCTCTTCCGCTTCCTCGCTCACTGACTCGCTGCGCTCGGTCGTTCGGCTGCGGCGAGCGGTATCAGC
TCACTCAAAGGCGGTAATACGGTTATCCACAGAATCAGGGGATAACGCAGGAAAGAACATGTGAGCAAAA
GGCCAGCAAAAGGCCAGGAACCGTAAAAAGGCCGCGTTGCTGGCGTTTTTCCATAGGCTCCGCCCCCCTG
ACGAGCATCACAAAAATCGACGCTCAAGTCAGAGGTGGCGAAACCCGACAGGACTATAAAGATACCAGGC
GTTTCCCCCTGGAAGCTCCCTCGTGCGCTCTCCTGTTCCGACCCTGCCGCTTACCGGATACCTGTCCGCC
TTTCTCCCTTCGGGAAGCGTGGCGCTTTCTCATAGCTCACGCTGTAGGTATCTCAGTTCGGTGTAGGTCG
TTCGCTCCAAGCTGGGCTGTGTGCACGAACCCCCCGTTCAGCCCGACCGCTGCGCCTTATCCGGTAACTA
TCGTCTTGAGTCCAACCCGGTAAGACACGACTTATCGCCACTGGCAGCAGCCACTGGTAACAGGATTAGC
AGAGCGAGGTATGTAGGCGGTGCTACAGAGTTCTTGAAGTGGTGGCCTAACTACGGCTACACTAGAAGAA
CAGTATTTGGTATCTGCGCTCTGCTGAAGCCAGTTACCTTCGGAAAAAGAGTTGGTAGCTCTTGATCCGG
CAAACAAACCACCGCTGGTAGCGGTGGTTTTTTTGTTTGCAAGCAGCAGATTACGCGCAGAAAAAAAGGA
TCTCAAGAAGATCCTTTGATCTTTTCTACGGGGTCTGACGCTCAGTGGAACGAAAACTCACGTTAAGGGA
TTTTGGTCATGAGATTATCAAAAAGGATCTTCACCTAGATCCTTTTAAATTAAAAATGAAGTTTTAAATC
AATCTAAAGTATATATGAGTAAACTTGGTCTGACAGTTACCAATGCTTAATCAGTGAGGCACCTATCTCA
GCGATCTGTCTATTTCGTTCATCCATAGTTGCCTGACTCCCCGTCGTGTAGATAACTACGATACGGGAGG
GCTTACCATCTGGCCCCAGTGCTGCAATGATACCGCGAGACCCACGCTCACCGGCTCCAGATTTATCAGC
AATAAACCAGCCAGCCGGAAGGGCCGAGCGCAGAAGTGGTCCTGCAACTTTATCCGCCTCCATCCAGTCT
ATTAATTGTTGCCGGGAAGCTAGAGTAAGTAGTTCGCCAGTTAATAGTTTGCGCAACGTTGTTGCCATTG
CTACAGGCATCGTGGTGTCACGCTCGTCGTTTGGTATGGCTTCATTCAGCTCCGGTTCCCAACGATCAAG
GCGAGTTACATGATCCCCCATGTTGTGCAAAAAAGCGGTTAGCTCCTTCGGTCCTCCGATCGTTGTCAGA
AGTAAGTTGGCCGCAGTGTTATCACTCATGGTTATGGCAGCACTGCATAATTCTCTTACTGTCATGCCAT
CCGTAAGATGCTTTTCTGTGACTGGTGAGTACTCAACCAAGTCATTCTGAGAATAGTGTATGCGGCGACC
GAGTTGCTCTTGCCCGGCGTCAATACGGGATAATACCGCGCCACATAGCAGAACTTTAAAAGTGCTCATC
ATTGGAAAACGTTCTTCGGGGCGAAAACTCTCAAGGATCTTACCGCTGTTGAGATCCAGTTCGATGTAAC
CCACTCGTGCACCCAACTGATCTTCAGCATCTTTTACTTTCACCAGCGTTTCTGGGTGAGCAAAAACAGG
AAGGCAAAATGCCGCAAAAAAGGGAATAAGGGCGACACGGAAATGTTGAATACTCATACTCTTCCTTTTT
CAATATTATTGAAGCATTTATCAGGGTTATTGTCTCATGAGCGGATACATATTTGAATGTATTTAGAAAA
ATAAACAAATAGGGGTTCCGCGCACATTTCCCCGAAAAGTGCCACCTGACGTCTAAGAAACCATTATTAT
CATGACATTAACCTATAAAAATAGGCGTATCACGAGGCCCTTTCGTCTCGCGCGTTTCGGTGATGACGGT
GAAAACCTCTGACACATGCAGCTCCCGGAGACGGTCACAGCTTGTCTGTAAGCGGATGCCGGGAGCAGAC
AAGCCCGTCAGGGCGCGTCAGCGGGTGTTGGCGGGTGTCGGGGCTGGCTTAACTATGCGGCATCAGAGCA
GATTGTACTGAGAGTGCACCATATGGACATATTGTCGTTAGAACGCGGCTACAATTAATACATAACCTTA
TGTATCATACACATACGATTTAGGTGACACTATA
Features (pLannotate 1.2.2; 16 found; start..end, strand, type, name):
     15..152     +  CDS            TPN1 (fragment): TPN1_YEAST - Experimental evidence at protein level: Swiss-Prot protein existence level 1. Thiamine-regulated, high affinity import carrier of pyridoxine, pyridoxal and pyridoxamine. From Saccharomyces cerevisiae (strain ATCC 204508 / S288c) (Baker's yeast).
   1021..1485    +  CDS            COX4: COX4_YEAST - Experimental evidence at protein level: Swiss-Prot protein existence level 1. Component of the cytochrome c oxidase, the last enzyme in the mitochondrial electron transport chain which drives oxidative phosphorylation. The respiratory chain contains 3 multisubunit complexes succinate dehydrogenase (complex II, CII), ubiquinol- cytochrome c oxidoreductase (cytochrome b-c1 complex, complex III, CIII) and cytochrome c oxidase (complex IV, CIV), that cooperate to transfer electrons derived from NADH and succinate to molecular oxygen, creating an electrochemical gradient over the inner
   1537..2922    +  CDS            tdimer2(12): tdimer2(12) is a basic (constitutively fluorescent) orange fluorescent protein published in 2002, derived from Discosoma sp.. It has low acid sensitivity.
   2923..3000    +  CDS            aspS (fragment): SYD_THEKO - Experimental evidence at protein level: Swiss-Prot protein existence level 1. Catalyzes the attachment of L-aspartate to tRNA(Asp) in a two-step reaction: L-aspartate is first activated by ATP to form Asp- AMP and then transferred to the acceptor end of tRNA(Asp). Is specific for tRNA(Asp) since it aspartylates tRNA(Asn) 3 orders of magnitude less efficiently than tRNA(Asp). From Thermococcus kodakarensis (strain ATCC BAA-918 / JCM 12380 / KOD1) (Pyrococcus kodakaraensis (strain KOD1)).
   3030..3217    +  terminator     ADH1 terminator: S. cerevisiae ADH1; transcription terminator for the S. cerevisiae alcohol dehydrogenase 1 (ADH1) gene
   3269..3302    -  protein_bind   loxP: Cre-mediated recombination occurs in the 8-bp core sequence (GCATACAT). Cre recombinase
   3398..4027    -  CDS            TRP1: TRPF_KLULA - Protein inferred from homology: Swiss-Prot protein existence level 3. From Kluyveromyces lactis (strain ATCC 8585 / CBS 2359 / DSM 70799 / NBRC 1267 / NRRL Y-1140 / WM37) (Yeast) (Candida sphaerica).
   4305..4338    -  protein_bind   loxP: Cre-mediated recombination occurs in the 8-bp core sequence (GCATACAT). Cre recombinase
   4392..4410    -  promoter       T7 promoter: promoter for bacteriophage T7 RNA polymerase
   4432..4485    -  CDS            lacI (fragment): lac repressor; lacI; The lac repressor binds to the lac operator to inhibit transcription in E. coli. This inhibition can be relieved by adding lactose or isopropyl-β-D-thiogalactopyranoside (IPTG).
   4668..5256    -  rep_origin     ori: high-copy-number ColE1/pMB1/pBR322/pUC origin of replication
   5427..6287    -  CDS            AmpR: β-lactamase; bla; confers resistance to ampicillin, carbenicillin, and related antibiotics
   6288..6392    -  promoter       AmpR promoter: bla
   6487..6522    +  CDS            rop (fragment): Rop protein, which maintains plasmids at low copy number; rop
   6624..6675    +  misc_feature   bom (fragment): basis of mobility region from pBR322
   6738..2       +  promoter       SP6 promoter (across the origin): promoter for bacteriophage SP6 RNA polymerase
