[The description below was written by a language model from this plasmid's Addgene catalogue record and pLannotate feature annotations shown in this document.]
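Description:
ZJOM64 is a yeast integrating plasmid (backbone Clhn-DuDre-Trp, 6,754 nt by the sequenced record) designed to place a fluorescently tagged copy of the mitochondrial protein Cox4 into the Saccharomyces cerevisiae genome as an additional copy, leaving the endogenous gene in place. No yeast replication origin (2μ or CEN/ARS) is annotated, consistent with maintenance only after chromosomal integration. In E. coli it is propagated through a high-copy ColE1/pUC-type origin and selected with ampicillin via the β-lactamase gene. Short lacI, rop and bom fragments and flanking T7 and SP6 promoters are backbone remnants.

The insert, named p1k-COX4-DuDre, begins with about 1 kb of sequence upstream of the COX4 open reading frame. This stretch includes a fragment annotated as TPN1. The name and layout suggest that this is native COX4 upstream sequence serving as the promoter, although the record does not say so explicitly. The full COX4 coding sequence, encoding a subunit of cytochrome c oxidase in the respiratory chain, is fused at its C terminus to DuDre, which the annotation software matches to tdimer2(12), a tandem-dimer orange-red fluorescent protein derived from Discosoma DsRed. A short adjoining match to an archaeal aspartyl-tRNA synthetase is probably a spurious hit on linker or tail sequence. The ADH1 terminator ends the transcript.

Downstream lies the Kluyveromyces lactis TRP1 marker, which allows selection of integrants in trp1 strains. The marker is flanked by two loxP sites in the same orientation, so Cre recombinase could excise it and free it for reuse. The plasmid belongs to a validated set of fluorescent organelle markers and is used to label yeast mitochondria for live-cell imaging and colocalisation studies.
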