Addgene plasmid #133655: ZJOM64
Purpose: Integration of COX4-DuDre as an additional copy in genome, use auxotrophic marker TRP1(Kluyveromyces lactis). Marker for yeast mitochondria.
Depositing lab: Zhiping Xie. Depositing organization: Shanghai Jiao Tong University. Publication: A Validated Set of Fluorescent-Protein-Based Markers for Major Organelles in Yeast (Saccharomyces cerevisiae). Zhu J, Zhang ZT, Tang SW, Zhao BS, Li H, Song JZ, Li D, Xie Z. MBio. 2019 Sep 3;10(5). pii: mBio.01691-19. doi: 10.1128/mBio.01691-19. PubMed 31481383.
Backbone
  Vector backbone: Clhn-DuDre-Trp
  Vector type: Yeast Expression
Growth in bacteria
  Bacterial resistance: Ampicillin, 100 μg/mL
  Growth temperature: 37°C
  Growth strain: DH5alpha
  Copy number: Unknown
Gene/Insert
  Gene/Insert name: p1k-COX4-DuDre
  Species: S. cerevisiae (budding yeast)
  Insert size (bp): 1500
  Entrez Gene: COX4 (a.k.a. YGL187C)
  Tag / fusion protein: DuDre (C terminal on insert)
  Cloning method: Gibson Cloning
Terms and licenses: Academic/Nonprofit Terms; Industry Terms: Not Available to Industry
How to cite: ZJOM64 was a gift from Zhiping Xie (Addgene plasmid # 133655 ; http://n2t.net/addgene:133655 ; RRID:Addgene_133655)
